Addgene plasmid #212963: pLKO5.U6.DR130(CasRX)_GFP-targeting sgRNA.EFS.tRFP657
Purpose: Lentiviral plasmid for the measurement of RfxCas13d (CasRx) nuclease activity. As a marker, the plasmid also encodes the tRFP657 fluorescence protein.
Depositing lab: Roland Rad. Depositing organization: Klinikum der Technischen Universität München (TUM Klinikum). Publication: Genome-scale pan-cancer interrogation of lncRNA dependencies using CasRx. Montero JJ, Trozzo R, Sugden M, Ollinger R, Belka A, Zhigalova E, Waetzig P, Engleitner T, Schmidt-Supprian M, Saur D, Rad R. Nat Methods. 2024 Feb 26. doi: 10.1038/s41592-024-02190-0. PubMed 38409225.
Backbone
  Vector backbone: pLKO.005
  Total vector size (bp): 7358
  Vector type: Mammalian Expression, Lentiviral, CRISPR
  Selectable markers: TagRFP657
Growth in bacteria
  Bacterial resistance: Ampicillin, 100 μg/mL
  Growth temperature: 30°C
  Growth strain: NEB Stable
  Copy number: High Copy
Gene/Insert
  Gene/Insert name: DR1_CasRx_GFP targeting spacer
  Promoter: U6
  Tag / fusion protein: TagRFP657
  Cloning method: Restriction Enzyme; 5′ cloning site BsmBI (destroyed during cloning); 3′ cloning site BsmBI (destroyed during cloning)
  Sequencing primers: 5′ ACGATACAAGGCTGTTAGAGAG; 3′ N/A
Terms and licenses: Academic/Nonprofit Terms; Industry Terms: Not Available to Industry
How to cite: pLKO5.U6.DR130(CasRX)_GFP-targeting sgRNA.EFS.tRFP657 was a gift from Roland Rad (Addgene plasmid # 212963 ; http://n2t.net/addgene:212963 ; RRID:Addgene_212963)
