[The description below was written by a language model from this plasmid's Addgene catalogue record and pLannotate feature annotations shown in this document.]
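Description:
pLKO5.U6.DR130(CasRX)_GFP-targeting sgRNA.EFS.tRFP657 is a 7,358 bp lentiviral guide-RNA plasmid built on the pLKO.005 backbone and intended for measuring the nuclease activity of RfxCas13d (CasRx) in mammalian cells. It is propagated in E. coli through a high-copy ColE1/pUC-type origin with ampicillin resistance (bla). The backbone also carries an f1 origin, an SV40 origin and poly(A) signal, and remnants of a lac/T7/T3 cloning region. The viral portion has a third-generation, self-inactivating layout: an RSV promoter drives a truncated HIV-1 5' LTR, followed by the Ψ packaging signal with a gag fragment, the Rev response element, a cPPT/CTS, WPRE and a ΔU3 3' LTR. Packaging functions must therefore be supplied in trans.

The payload consists of two expression units. A human U6 (RNA polymerase III) promoter transcribes the processed 30-base RfxCas13d direct repeat followed by a GFP-targeting spacer, which was cloned through BsmBI sites that were destroyed in the process. The short antisense match to an mVenus fragment annotated immediately after the repeat most likely corresponds to this spacer, consistent with a guide complementary to GFP-family transcripts. Downstream, the EF-1α core (EFS) promoter drives TagRFP657, a far-red monomeric fluorescent protein. It serves as the only mammalian marker, so transduced cells are identified by fluorescence, and no drug-selection cassette is annotated. Although the catalogue lists TagRFP657 as a tag, the feature table shows it as a separately expressed reporter.

The record does not spell out the assay. The design suggests delivery into cells expressing both GFP and CasRx, where loss of GFP signal within the far-red-positive population would report CasRx knockdown activity. The plasmid was deposited in connection with CasRx-based screening of lncRNA dependencies in cancer.
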