Features (pLannotate 1.2.2; 28 found; start..end, strand, type, name):
      5..231     +  promoter       RSV promoter: Rous sarcoma virus enhancer/promoter
    232..412     +  LTR            5' LTR (truncated): truncated 5' long terminal repeat (LTR) from HIV-1
    459..584     +  misc_feature   HIV-1 Ψ: packaging signal of human immunodeficiency virus type 1
    568..931     +  CDS            HIV-1 gag (fragment): gag protein from human immunodeficiency virus 1; gag
   1077..1310    +  misc_feature   RRE: The Rev response element (RRE) of HIV-1 allows for Rev-dependent mRNA export from the nucleus to the cytoplasm.
   1687..1713    +  CDS            Rev (fragment): human immunodeficiency virus 1 (HIV-1) Rev protein; rev; enhances nuclear export of unspliced and incompletely spliced viral mRNAs
   1717..1957    +  promoter       U6 promoter: RNA polymerase III promoter for human U6 snRNA
   1968..1996    +  misc_RNA       RfxCas13d DR30: 5' processed 30-base direct repeat for an RfxCas13d gRNA (Konermann et al., 2018)
   1995..2023    -  CDS            VN155(I152L) (fragment): improved N-terminal fragment of mVenus for use in bimolecular fluorescence complementation (BiFC) (Kodama and Hu, 2010)
   2069..2186    +  misc_feature   cPPT/CTS: central polypurine tract and central termination sequence of HIV-1
   2255..2466    +  promoter       EF-1α core promoter: core promoter for human elongation factor EF-1α
   2492..3193    +  CDS            TagRFP657: far-red monomeric fluorescent protein with an emission peak at 657 nm (Morozova et al., 2010) derived from mKate
   3215..3803    +  misc_feature   WPRE: woodchuck hepatitis virus posttranscriptional regulatory element
   3854..3873    +  misc_feature   cPPT/CTS (fragment): central polypurine tract and central termination sequence of HIV-1
   3875..4108    +  LTR            3' LTR (ΔU3): self-inactivating 3' long terminal repeat (LTR) from HIV-1
   4186..4307    +  polyA_signal   SV40 poly(A) signal: SV40 polyadenylation signal
   4347..4482    +  rep_origin     SV40 ori: SV40 origin of replication
   4503..4521    -  promoter       T7 promoter: promoter for bacteriophage T7 RNA polymerase
   4529..4684    +  CDS            lacZα (fragment): LacZα fragment of β-galactosidase; lacZ fragment
   4689..5117    +  rep_origin     f1 ori (sequence partly withheld): f1 bacteriophage origin of replication; arrow indicates direction of (+) strand synthesis
   5170..5274    +  promoter       AmpR promoter: bla
   5275..6135    +  CDS            AmpR: β-lactamase; bla; confers resistance to ampicillin, carbenicillin, and related antibiotics
   6306..6894    +  rep_origin     ori: high-copy-number ColE1/pMB1/pBR322/pUC origin of replication
   7077..7169    +  CDS            lacI (fragment): lac repressor; lacI; The lac repressor binds to the lac operator to inhibit transcription in E. coli. This inhibition can be relieved by adding lactose or isopropyl-β-D-thiogalactopyranoside (IPTG).
   7182..7203    +  protein_bind   CAP binding site: CAP binding activates transcription in the presence of cAMP. E. coli catabolite activator protein
   7218..7248    +  promoter       lac promoter: promoter for the E. coli lac operon
   7256..7272    +  protein_bind   lac operator: The lac repressor binds to the lac operator to inhibit transcription in E. coli. This inhibition can be relieved by adding lactose or isopropyl-β-D-thiogalactopyranoside (IPTG). lac repressor encoded by lacI
   7317..7335    +  promoter       T3 promoter: promoter for bacteriophage T3 RNA polymerase
>Addgene plasmid #212963 | pLKO5.U6.DR130(CasRX)_GFP-targeting sgRNA.EFS.tRFP657 | addgene full sequence | sequence record 422499 | Addgene NGS Result
TTAATGTAGTCTTATGCAATACTCTTGTAGTCTTGCAACATGGTAACGATGAGTTAGCAACATGCCTTAC
AAGGAGAGAAAAAGCACCGTGCATGCCGATTGGTGGAAGTAAGGTGGTACGATCGTGCCTTATTAGGAAG
GCAACAGACGGGTCTGACATGGATTGGACGAACCACTGAATTGCCGCATTGCAGAGATATTGTATTTAAG
TGCCTAGCTCGATACATAAACGGGTCTCTCTGGTTAGACCAGATCTGAGCCTGGGAGCTCTCTGGCTAAC
TAGGGAACCCACTGCTTAAGCCTCAATAAAGCTTGCCTTGAGTGCTTCAAGTAGTGTGTGCCCGTCTGTT
GTGTGACTCTGGTAACTAGAGATCCCTCAGACCCTTTTAGTCAGTGTGGAAAATCTCTAGCAGTGGCGCC
CGAACAGGGACTTGAAAGCGAAAGGGAAACCAGAGGAGCTCTCTCGACGCAGGACTCGGCTTGCTGAAGC
GCGCACGGCAAGAGGCGAGGGGCGGCGACTGGTGAGTACGCCAAAAATTTTGACTAGCGGAGGCTAGAAG
GAGAGAGATGGGTGCGAGAGCGTCAGTATTAAGCGGGGGAGAATTAGATCGCGATGGGAAAAAATTCGGT
TAAGGCCAGGGGGAAAGAAAAAATATAAATTAAAACATATAGTATGGGCAAGCAGGGAGCTAGAACGATT
CGCAGTTAATCCTGGCCTGTTAGAAACATCAGAAGGCTGTAGACAAATACTGGGACAGCTACAACCATCC
CTTCAGACAGGATCAGAAGAACTTAGATCATTATATAATACAGTAGCAACCCTCTATTGTGTGCATCAAA
GGATAGAGATAAAAGACACCAAGGAAGCTTTAGACAAGATAGAGGAAGAGCAAAACAAAAGTAAGACCAC
CGCACAGCAAGCGGCCGCTGATCTTCAGACCTGGAGGAGGAGATATGAGGGACAATTGGAGAAGTGAATT
ATATAAATATAAAGTAGTAAAAATTGAACCATTAGGAGTAGCACCCACCAAGGCAAAGAGAAGAGTGGTG
CAGAGAGAAAAAAGAGCAGTGGGAATAGGAGCTTTGTTCCTTGGGTTCTTGGGAGCAGCAGGAAGCACTA
TGGGCGCAGCGTCAATGACGCTGACGGTACAGGCCAGACAATTATTGTCTGGTATAGTGCAGCAGCAGAA
CAATTTGCTGAGGGCTATTGAGGCGCAACAGCATCTGTTGCAACTCACAGTCTGGGGCATCAAGCAGCTC
CAGGCAAGAATCCTGGCTGTGGAAAGATACCTAAAGGATCAACAGCTCCTGGGGATTTGGGGTTGCTCTG
GAAAACTCATTTGCACCACTGCTGTGCCTTGGAATGCTAGTTGGAGTAATAAATCTCTGGAACAGATTTG
GAATCACACGACCTGGATGGAGTGGGACAGAGAAATTAACAATTACACAAGCTTAATACACTCCTTAATT
GAAGAATCGCAAAACCAGCAAGAAAAGAATGAACAAGAATTATTGGAATTAGATAAATGGGCAAGTTTGT
GGAATTGGTTTAACATAACAAATTGGCTGTGGTATATAAAATTATTCATAATGATAGTAGGAGGCTTGGT
AGGTTTAAGAATAGTTTTTGCTGTACTTTCTATAGTGAATAGAGTTAGGCAGGGATATTCACCATTATCG
TTTCAGACCCACCTCCCAACCCCGAGGGGACCCAGAGAGGGCCTATTTCCCATGATTCCTTCATATTTGC
ATATACGATACAAGGCTGTTAGAGAGATAATTAGAATTAATTTGACTGTAAACACAAAGATATTAGTACA
AAATACGTGACGTAGAAAGTAATAATTTCTTGGGTAGTTTGCAGTTTTAAAATTATGTTTTAAAATGGAC
TATCATATGCTTACCGTAACTTGAAAGTATTTCGATTTCTTGGCTTTATATATCTTGTGGAAAGGACGAA
ACACCGTACCCCTACCAACTGGTCGGGGTTTGAAACCACCCCGGTGAACAGCTCCTCGCCCTTTTTTTAA
TTCTAGATCTTGAGACAAATGGCAGTATTCATCCACAATTTTAAAAGAAAAGGGGGGATTGGGGGGTACA
GTGCAGGGGAAAGAATAGTAGACATAATAGCAACAGACATACAAACTAAAGAATTACAAAAACAAATTAC
AAAAATTCAAAATTTTCGGGTTTATTACAGGGACAGCAGAGATCCACTTTGGCGCCGGCTCGAGTGGCTC
CGGTGCCCGTCAGTGGGCAGAGCGCACATCGCCCACAGTCCCCGAGAAGTTGGGGGGAGGGGTCGGCAAT
TGAACCGGTGCCTAGAGAAGGTGGCGCGGGGTAAACTGGGAAAGTGATGTCGTGTACTGGCTCCGCCTTT
TTCCCGAGGGTGGGGGAGAACCGTATATAAGTGCAGTAGTCGCCGTGAACGTTCTTTTTCGCAACGGGTT
TGCCGCCAGAACACAGGTGTCGTGACGCGGGATCTGCCACCATGAGCGAGCTGATCACCGAGAACATGCA
CATGAAGCTGTACATGGAGGGCACCGTGAACAACCACCACTTCAAGTGCACATCCGAGGGCGAAGGCAAG
CCCTACGAGGGCACCCAGACCCAGAGAATCAAGGTGGTCGAGGGCGGCCCTCTCCCCTTCGCCTTCGACA
TCCTGGCTACCAGCTTCATGTACGGCAGTCACACCTTCATCAACCACACCCAGGGCATCCCCGACTTCTG
GAAGCAGTCCTTCCCTGAGGGCTTCACATGGGAGAGAGTCACCACATACGAAGACGGGGGCGTGCTGACC
GCTACCCAGGACACCAGCCTCCAGGACGGCTGCCTCATCTACAACGTCAAGATCAGAGGGGTGAACTTCC
CATCCAACGGCCCTGTGATGCAGAAGAAAACACTCGGCTGGGAGGCCCACACCGAGATGCTGTACCCCGC
TGACGGCGGCCTGGAAGGCAGAACCGCGCTGGCCCTGAAGCTCGTGGGCGGGGGCCACCTGATCTGCAAC
TTCAAGACCACATACAGATCCAAGAAACCCGCTAAGAACCTCAAGATGCCCGGCGTCTACTATGTGGACT
ACAGACTGGAAAGAATCAAGGAGGCCGACAAAGAGACCTACGTCGAGCAGCACGAGGTGGCTGTGGCCAG
ATACTGCGACCTCCCTAGCAAACTGGGGCACAAGCTTAATTAAGGTACCACGCGTTAAGTCGACAATCAA
CCTCTGGATTACAAAATTTGTGAAAGATTGACTGGTATTCTTAACTATGTTGCTCCTTTTACGCTATGTG
GATACGCTGCTTTAATGCCTTTGTATCATGCTATTGCTTCCCGTATGGCTTTCATTTTCTCCTCCTTGTA
TAAATCCTGGTTGCTGTCTCTTTATGAGGAGTTGTGGCCCGTTGTCAGGCAACGTGGCGTGGTGTGCACT
GTGTTTGCTGACGCAACCCCCACTGGTTGGGGCATTGCCACCACCTGTCAGCTCCTTTCCGGGACTTTCG
CTTTCCCCCTCCCTATTGCCACGGCGGAACTCATCGCCGCCTGCCTTGCCCGCTGCTGGACAGGGGCTCG
GCTGTTGGGCACTGACAATTCCGTGGTGTTGTCGGGGAAATCATCGTCCTTTCCTTGGCTGCTCGCCTGT
GTTGCCACCTGGATTCTGCGCGGGACGTCCTTCTGCTACGTCCCTTCGGCCCTCAATCCAGCGGACCTTC
CTTCCCGCGGCCTGCTGCCGGCTCTGCGGCCTCTTCCGCGTCTTCGCCTTCGCCCTCAGACGAGTCGGAT
CTCCCTTTGGGCCGCCTCCCCGCGTCGACTTTAAGACCAATGACTTACAAGGCAGCTGTAGATCTTAGCC
ACTTTTTAAAAGAAAAGGGGGGACTGGAAGGGCTAATTCACTCCCAACGAAGACAAGATCTGCTTTTTGC
TTGTACTGGGTCTCTCTGGTTAGACCAGATCTGAGCCTGGGAGCTCTCTGGCTAACTAGGGAACCCACTG
CTTAAGCCTCAATAAAGCTTGCCTTGAGTGCTTCAAGTAGTGTGTGCCCGTCTGTTGTGTGACTCTGGTA
ACTAGAGATCCCTCAGACCCTTTTAGTCAGTGTGGAAAATCTCTAGCAGTACGTATAGTAGTTCATGTCA
TCTTATTATTCAGTATTTATAACTTGCAAAGAAATGAATATCAGAGAGTGAGAGGAACTTGTTTATTGCA
GCTTATAATGGTTACAAATAAAGCAATAGCATCACAAATTTCACAAATAAAGCATTTTTTTCACTGCATT
CTAGTTGTGGTTTGTCCAAACTCATCAATGTATCTTATCATGTCTGGCTCTAGCTATCCCGCCCCTAACT
CCGCCCATCCCGCCCCTAACTCCGCCCAGTTCCGCCCATTCTCCGCCCCATGGCTGACTAATTTTTTTTA
TTTATGCAGAGGCCGAGGCCGCCTCGGCCTCTGAGCTATTCCAGAAGTAGTGAGGAGGCTTTTTTGGAGG
CCTAGGGACGTACCCAATTCGCCCTATAGTGAGTCGTATTACGCGCGCTCACTGGCCGTCGTTTTACAAC
GTCGTGACTGGGAAAACCCTGGCGTTACCCAACTTAATCGCCTTGCAGCACATCCCCCTTTCGCCAGCTG
GCGTAATAGCGAAGAGGCCCGCACCGATCGCCCTTCCCAACAGTTGCGCAGCCTGAATGGCGAATGGG
[124 nt withheld, positions 4689-4812]
C
[91 nt withheld, positions 4814-4904]
A
[49 nt withheld, positions 4906-4954]
CCTTTGACGTTGGAGTCCACGTTCTTT
[37 nt withheld, positions 4982-5018]
ACCCTATCTCGGTCTATTCTTTTGATTTATAAGGGATTTTGCCGATTTCGGCCTATTGGTTAAAAAATGA
GCTGATTTAACAAAAATTTAACGCGAATTTTAACAAAATATTAACGCTTACAATTTAGGTGGCACTTTTC
GGGGAAATGTGCGCGGAACCCCTATTTGTTTATTTTTCTAAATACATTCAAATATGTATCCGCTCATGAG
ACAATAACCCTGATAAATGCTTCAATAATATTGAAAAAGGAAGAGTATGAGTATTCAACATTTCCGTGTC
GCCCTTATTCCCTTTTTTGCGGCATTTTGCCTTCCTGTTTTTGCTCACCCAGAAACGCTGGTGAAAGTAA
AAGATGCTGAAGATCAGTTGGGTGCACGAGTGGGTTACATCGAACTGGATCTCAACAGCGGTAAGATCCT
TGAGAGTTTTCGCCCCGAAGAACGTTTTCCAATGATGAGCACTTTTAAAGTTCTGCTATGTGGCGCGGTA
TTATCCCGTATTGACGCCGGGCAAGAGCAACTCGGTCGCCGCATACACTATTCTCAGAATGACTTGGTTG
AGTACTCACCAGTCACAGAAAAGCATCTTACGGATGGCATGACAGTAAGAGAATTATGCAGTGCTGCCAT
AACCATGAGTGATAACACTGCGGCCAACTTACTTCTGACAACGATCGGAGGACCGAAGGAGCTAACCGCT
TTTTTGCACAACATGGGGGATCATGTAACTCGCCTTGATCGTTGGGAACCGGAGCTGAATGAAGCCATAC
CAAACGACGAGCGTGACACCACGATGCCTGTAGCAATGGCAACAACGTTGCGCAAACTATTAACTGGCGA
ACTACTTACTCTAGCTTCCCGGCAACAATTAATAGACTGGATGGAGGCGGATAAAGTTGCAGGACCACTT
CTGCGCTCGGCCCTTCCGGCTGGCTGGTTTATTGCTGATAAATCTGGAGCCGGTGAGCGTGGGTCTCGCG
GTATCATTGCAGCACTGGGGCCAGATGGTAAGCCCTCCCGTATCGTAGTTATCTACACGACGGGGAGTCA
GGCAACTATGGATGAACGAAATAGACAGATCGCTGAGATAGGTGCCTCACTGATTAAGCATTGGTAACTG
TCAGACCAAGTTTACTCATATATACTTTAGATTGATTTAAAACTTCATTTTTAATTTAAAAGGATCTAGG
TGAAGATCCTTTTTGATAATCTCATGACCAAAATCCCTTAACGTGAGTTTTCGTTCCACTGAGCGTCAGA
CCCCGTAGAAAAGATCAAAGGATCTTCTTGAGATCCTTTTTTTCTGCGCGTAATCTGCTGCTTGCAAACA
AAAAAACCACCGCTACCAGCGGTGGTTTGTTTGCCGGATCAAGAGCTACCAACTCTTTTTCCGAAGGTAA
CTGGCTTCAGCAGAGCGCAGATACCAAATACTGTTCTTCTAGTGTAGCCGTAGTTAGGCCACCACTTCAA
GAACTCTGTAGCACCGCCTACATACCTCGCTCTGCTAATCCTGTTACCAGTGGCTGCTGCCAGTGGCGAT
AAGTCGTGTCTTACCGGGTTGGACTCAAGACGATAGTTACCGGATAAGGCGCAGCGGTCGGGCTGAACGG
GGGGTTCGTGCACACAGCCCAGCTTGGAGCGAACGACCTACACCGAACTGAGATACCTACAGCGTGAGCT
ATGAGAAAGCGCCACGCTTCCCGAAGGGAGAAAGGCGGACAGGTATCCGGTAAGCGGCAGGGTCGGAACA
GGAGAGCGCACGAGGGAGCTTCCAGGGGGAAACGCCTGGTATCTTTATAGTCCTGTCGGGTTTCGCCACC
TCTGACTTGAGCGTCGATTTTTGTGATGCTCGTCAGGGGGGCGGAGCCTATGGAAAAACGCCAGCAACGC
GGCCTTTTTACGGTTCCTGGCCTTTTGCTGGCCTTTTGCTCACATGTTCTTTCCTGCGTTATCCCCTGAT
TCTGTGGATAACCGTATTACCGCCTTTGAGTGAGCTGATACCGCTCGCCGCAGCCGAACGACCGAGCGCA
GCGAGTCAGTGAGCGAGGAAGCGGAAGAGCGCCCAATACGCAAACCGCCTCTCCCCGCGCGTTGGCCGAT
TCATTAATGCAGCTGGCACGACAGGTTTCCCGACTGGAAAGCGGGCAGTGAGCGCAACGCAATTAATGTG
AGTTAGCTCACTCATTAGGCACCCCAGGCTTTACACTTTATGCTTCCGGCTCGTATGTTGTGTGGAATTG
TGAGCGGATAACAATTTCACACAGGAAACAGCTATGACCATGATTACGCCAAGCGCGCAATTAACCCTCA
CTAAAGGGAACAAAAGCTGGAGCTGCAAGC
